>Addgene plasmid #142096 | TFORF2469 | addgene full sequence | sequence record 395973 | Addgene NGS Result
TTAATGTAGTCTTATGCAATACTCTTGTAGTCTTGCAACATGGTAACGATGAGTTAGCAACATGCCTTAC
AAGGAGAGAAAAAGCACCGTGCATGCCGATTGGTGGAAGTAAGGTGGTACGATCGTGCCTTATTAGGAAG
GCAACAGACGGGTCTGACATGGATTGGACGAACCACTGAATTGCCGCATTGCAGAGATATTGTATTTAAG
TGCCTAGCTCGATACATAAACGGGTCTCTCTGGTTAGACCAGATCTGAGCCTGGGAGCTCTCTGGCTAAC
TAGGGAACCCACTGCTTAAGCCTCAATAAAGCTTGCCTTGAGTGCTTCAAGTAGTGTGTGCCCGTCTGTT
GTGTGACTCTGGTAACTAGAGATCCCTCAGACCCTTTTAGTCAGTGTGGAAAATCTCTAGCAGTGGCGCC
CGAACAGGGACTTGAAAGCGAAAGGGAAACCAGAGGAGCTCTCTCGACGCAGGACTCGGCTTGCTGAAGC
GCGCACGGCAAGAGGCGAGGGGCGGCGACTGGTGAGTACGCCAAAAATTTTGACTAGCGGAGGCTAGAAG
GAGAGAGATGGGTGCGAGAGCGTCAGTATTAAGCGGGGGAGAATTAGATCGCGATGGGAAAAAATTCGGT
TAAGGCCAGGGGGAAAGAAAAAATATAAATTAAAACATATAGTATGGGCAAGCAGGGAGCTAGAACGATT
CGCAGTTAATCCTGGCCTGTTAGAAACATCAGAAGGCTGTAGACAAATACTGGGACAGCTACAACCATCC
CTTCAGACAGGATCAGAAGAACTTAGATCATTATATAATACAGTAGCAACCCTCTATTGTGTGCATCAAA
GGATAGAGATAAAAGACACCAAGGAAGCTTTAGACAAGATAGAGGAAGAGCAAAACAAAAGTAAGACCAC
CGCACAGCAAGCGGCCGCTGATCTTCAGACCTGGAGGAGGAGATATGAGGGACAATTGGAGAAGTGAATT
ATATAAATATAAAGTAGTAAAAATTGAACCATTAGGAGTAGCACCCACCAAGGCAAAGAGAAGAGTGGTG
CAGAGAGAAAAAAGAGCAGTGGGAATAGGAGCTTTGTTCCTTGGGTTCTTGGGAGCAGCAGGAAGCACTA
TGGGCGCAGCGTCAATGACGCTGACGGTACAGGCCAGACAATTATTGTCTGGTATAGTGCAGCAGCAGAA
CAATTTGCTGAGGGCTATTGAGGCGCAACAGCATCTGTTGCAACTCACAGTCTGGGGCATCAAGCAGCTC
CAGGCAAGAATCCTGGCTGTGGAAAGATACCTAAAGGATCAACAGCTCCTGGGGATTTGGGGTTGCTCTG
GAAAACTCATTTGCACCACTGCTGTGCCTTGGAATGCTAGTTGGAGTAATAAATCTCTGGAACAGATTTG
GAATCACACGACCTGGATGGAGTGGGACAGAGAAATTAACAATTACACAAGCTTAATACACTCCTTAATT
GAAGAATCGCAAAACCAGCAAGAAAAGAATGAACAAGAATTATTGGAATTAGATAAATGGGCAAGTTTGT
GGAATTGGTTTAACATAACAAATTGGCTGTGGTATATAAAATTATTCATAATGATAGTAGGAGGCTTGGT
AGGTTTAAGAATAGTTTTTGCTGTACTTTCTATAGTGAATAGAGTTAGGCAGGGATATTCACCATTATCG
TTTCAGACCCACCTCCCAACCCCGAGGGGACCCATGCATTGCATCTCAATTAGTCAGCAACCAGGTGTGG
AAAGTCCCCAGGCTCCCCAGCAGGCAGAAGTATGCAAAGCATGCGTCTCAATTAGTCAGCAACCATAGTC
CCGCCCCTAACTCCGCCCATCCCGCCCCTAACTCCGCCCAGTTCCGCCCATTCTCCGCCCCATGGCTGAC
TAATTTTTTTTATTTATGCAGAGGCCGAGGCCGCCTCGGCCTCTGAGCTATTCCAGAAGTAGTGAGGAGG
CTTTTTTGGAGGCCTAGGCTTTTGCAAAAAGCTTTCTAGAGGTACCACCGGAGCTTACCATGACCGAGTA
CAAGCCCACGGTGCGCCTCGCCACCCGCGACGACGTCCCCAGGGCCGTACGCACCCTCGCCGCCGCGTTC
GCCGACTACCCCGCCACGCGCCACACCGTCGATCCGGACCGCCACATCGAGCGGGTCACCGAGCTGCAAG
AACTCTTCCTCACGCGCGTCGGGCTCGACATCGGCAAGGTGTGGGTCGCGGACGACGGCGCCGCCGTGGC
GGTCTGGACCACGCCGGAGAGCGTCGAAGCGGGGGCGGTGTTCGCCGAGATCGGCCCGCGCATGGCCGAG
TTGAGCGGTTCCCGGCTGGCCGCGCAGCAACAGATGGAAGGCCTCCTGGCGCCGCACCGGCCCAAGGAGC
CCGCGTGGTTCCTGGCCACCGTCGGCGTCTCGCCCGACCACCAGGGCAAGGGTCTGGGCAGCGCCGTCGT
GCTCCCCGGAGTGGAGGCGGCCGAGCGCGCCGGGGTGCCCGCCTTCCTGGAGACCTCCGCGCCCCGCAAC
CTCCCCTTCTACGAGCGGCTCGGCTTCACCGTCACCGCCGACGTCGAGGTGCCCGAAGGACCGCGCACCT
GGTGCATGACCCGCAAGCCCGGTGCCAGTTAACGAATTCTAGATCTTGAGACAAATGGCAGTATTCATCC
ACAATTTTAAAAGAAAAGGGGGGATTGGGGGGTACAGTGCAGGGGAAAGAATAGTAGACATAATAGCAAC
AGACATACAAACTAAAGAATTACAAAAACAAATTACAAAAATTCAAAATTTTCGGGTTTATTACAGGGAC
AGCAGAGATCCACTTTGGCGCCGGCTCGAGGCCTGCAGGTGCAAAGATGGATAAAGTTTTAAACAGAGAG
GAATCTTTGCAGCTAATGGACCTTCTAGGTCTTGAAAGGAGTGGGAATTGGCTCCGGTGCCCGTCAGTGG
GCAGAGCGCACATCGCCCACAGTCCCCGAGAAGTTGGGGGGAGGGGTCGGCAATTGAACCGGTGCCTAGA
GAAGGTGGCGCGGGGTAAACTGGGAAAGTGATGTCGTGTACTGGCTCCGCCTTTTTCCCGAGGGTGGGGG
AGAACCGTATATAAGTGCAGTAGTCGCCGTGAACGTTCTTTTTCGCAACGGGTTTGCCGCCAGAACACAG
GTAAGTGCCGTGTGTGGTTCCCGCGGGCCTGGCCTCTTTACGGGTTATGGCCCTTGCGTGCCTTGAATTA
CTTCCACCTGGCTGCAGTACGTGATTCTTGATCCCGAGCTTCGGGTTGGAAGTGGGTGGGAGAGTTCGAG
GCCTTGCGCTTAAGGAGCCCCTTCGCCTCGTGCTTGAGTTGAGGCCTGGCCTGGGCGCTGGGGCCGCCGC
GTGCGAATCTGGTGGCACCTTCGCGCCTGTCTCGCTGCTTTCGATAAGTCTCTAGCCATTTAAAATTTTT
GATGACCTGCTGCGACGCTTTTTTTCTGGCAAGATAGTCTTGTAAATGCGGGCCAAGATCTGCACACTGG
TATTTCGGTTTTTGGGGCCGCGGGCGGCGACGGGGCCCGTGCGTCCCAGCGCACATGTTCGGCGAGGCGG
GGCCTGCGAGCGCGGCCACCGAGAATCGGACGGGGGTAGTCTCAAGCTGGCCGGCCTGCTCTGGTGCCTG
GCCTCGCGCCGCCGTGTATCGCCCCGCCCTGGGCGGCAAGGCTGGCCCGGTCGGCACCAGTTGCGTGAGC
GGAAAGATGGCCGCTTCCCGGCCCTGCTGCAGGGAGCTCAAAATGGAGGACGCGGCGCTCGGGAGAGCGG
GCGGGTGAGTCACCCACACAAAGGAAAAGGGCCTTTCCGTCCTCAGCCGTCGCTTCATGTGACTCCACGG
AGTACCGGGCGCCGTCCAGGCACCTCGATTAGTTCTCGAGCTTTTGGAGTACGTCGTCTTTAGGTTGGGG
GGAGGGGTTTTATGCGATGGAGTTTCCCCACACTGAGTGGGTGGAGACTGAAGTTAGGCCAGCTTGGCAC
TTGATGTAATTCTCCTTGGAATTTGCCCTTTTTGAGTTTGGATCTTGGTTCATTCTCAAGCCTCAGACAG
TGGTTCAAAGTTTTTTTCTTCCATTTCAGGTGTCGTGAGGCTAGCACCGCCACCATGGTGATCAGCTTCT
ACTATGGGGGCAAGCTGGTGGGCCAGGCCACCACCACCTGCCCCGAGGGCTGCCGCCTGTCCCTGAGCCA
GCCTGGGCTGCCCGGCACCAAGCTGTATGGGCCCGAGGGCCTGGAGCTGGTGCGCTTCCCGCCGGCCGAC
GCCATCCCCAGCGAGCGACAGAGGCAGGTGACGCGGAAGCTGTTCGGGCACCTGGAGCGCGGGGTGCTGC
TGCACAGCAGCCGGCAGGGCGTGTTCGTCAAGCGGCTGTGCCAGGGCCGCGTGTTCTGCAGCGGCAACGC
CGTGGTGTGCAAAGGCAGGCCCAACAAGCTGGAGCGTGATGAGGTGGTCCAGGTCTTCGACACCAGCCAG
TTCTTCCGAGAGCTGCAGCAGTTCTATAACAGCCAGGGCCGGCTTCCTGACGGCAGGGTGGTGCTGTGCT
TTGGGGAAGAGTTTCCGGATATGGCCCCCTTGCGCTCCAAACTCATTCTCGTGCAGATTGAGCAGCTGTA
TGTCCGGCAACTGGCAGAAGAGGCTGGGAAGAGCTGTGGAGCCGGCTCTGTGATGCAGGCCCCCGAGGAG
CCGCCGCCAGACCAGGTCTTCCGGATGTTTCCAGATATTTGTGCCTCACACCAGAGATCATTTTTCAGAG
AAAACCAACAGATCACCGTCTAGTAATGAACTAGTCCGTAACTTGAAAGTATTTCGATTTCTTGGCTTTA
TATATCTTGTGGAAAGGACGAGGATAATCGATCGAATGACGGACCACGCGTTAAGTCGACAATCAACCTC
TGGATTACAAAATTTGTGAAAGATTGACTGGTATTCTTAACTATGTTGCTCCTTTTACGCTATGTGGATA
CGCTGCTTTAATGCCTTTGTATCATGCTATTGCTTCCCGTATGGCTTTCATTTTCTCCTCCTTGTATAAA
TCCTGGTTGCTGTCTCTTTATGAGGAGTTGTGGCCCGTTGTCAGGCAACGTGGCGTGGTGTGCACTGTGT
TTGCTGACGCAACCCCCACTGGTTGGGGCATTGCCACCACCTGTCAGCTCCTTTCCGGGACTTTCGCTTT
CCCCCTCCCTATTGCCACGGCGGAACTCATCGCCGCCTGCCTTGCCCGCTGCTGGACAGGGGCTCGGCTG
TTGGGCACTGACAATTCCGTGGTGTTGTCGGGGAAATCATCGTCCTTTCCTTGGCTGCTCGCCTGTGTTG
CCACCTGGATTCTGCGCGGGACGTCCTTCTGCTACGTCCCTTCGGCCCTCAATCCAGCGGACCTTCCTTC
CCGCGGCCTGCTGCCGGCTCTGCGGCCTCTTCCGCGTCTTCGCCTTCGCCCTCAGACGAGTCGGATCTCC
CTTTGGGCCGCCTCCCCGCGTCGACTTTAAGACCAATGACTTACAAGGCAGCTGTAGATCTTAGCCACTT
TTTAAAAGAAAAGGGGGGACTGGAAGGGCTAATTCACTCCCAACGAAGACAAGATCTGCTTTTTGCTTGT
ACTGGGTCTCTCTGGTTAGACCAGATCTGAGCCTGGGAGCTCTCTGGCTAACTAGGGAACCCACTGCTTA
AGCCTCAATAAAGCTTGCCTTGAGTGCTTCAAGTAGTGTGTGCCCGTCTGTTGTGTGACTCTGGTAACTA
GAGATCCCTCAGACCCTTTTAGTCAGTGTGGAAAATCTCTAGCAGTACGTATAGTAGTTCATGTCATCTT
ATTATTCAGTATTTATAACTTGCAAAGAAATGAATATCAGAGAGTGAGAGGAACTTGTTTATTGCAGCTT
ATAATGGTTACAAATAAAGCAATAGCATCACAAATTTCACAAATAAAGCATTTTTTTCACTGCATTCTAG
TTGTGGTTTGTCCAAACTCATCAATGTATCTTATCATGTCTGGCTCTAGCTATCCCGCCCCTAACTCCGC
CCATCCCGCCCCTAACTCCGCCCAGTTCCGCCCATTCTCCGCCCCATGGCTGACTAATTTTTTTTATTTA
TGCAGAGGCCGAGGCCGCCTCGGCCTCTGAGCTATTCCAGAAGTAGTGAGGAGGCTTTTTTGGAGGCCTA
GGGACGTACCCAATTCGCCCTATAGTGAGTCGTATTACGCGCGCTCACTGGCCGTCGTTTTACAACGTCG
TGACTGGGAAAACCCTGGCGTTACCCAACTTAATCGCCTTGCAGCACATCCCCCTTTCGCCAGCTGGCGT
AATAGCGAAGAGGCCCGCACCGATCGCCCTTCCCAACAGTTGCGCAGCCTGAATGGCGAATGGG
[124 nt withheld, positions 6365-6488]
C
[91 nt withheld, positions 6490-6580]
A
[49 nt withheld, positions 6582-6630]
CCTTTGACGTTGGAGTCCACGTTCTTT
[37 nt withheld, positions 6658-6694]
ACCCTATCTCGGTCTATTCTTTTGATTTATAAGGGATTTTGCCGATTTCGGCCTATTGGTTAAAAAATGA
GCTGATTTAACAAAAATTTAACGCGAATTTTAACAAAATATTAACGCTTACAATTTAGGTGGCACTTTTC
GGGGAAATGTGCGCGGAACCCCTATTTGTTTATTTTTCTAAATACATTCAAATATGTATCCGCTCATGAG
ACAATAACCCTGATAAATGCTTCAATAATATTGAAAAAGGAAGAGTATGAGTATTCAACATTTCCGTGTC
GCCCTTATTCCCTTTTTTGCGGCATTTTGCCTTCCTGTTTTTGCTCACCCAGAAACGCTGGTGAAAGTAA
AAGATGCTGAAGATCAGTTGGGTGCACGAGTGGGTTACATCGAACTGGATCTCAACAGCGGTAAGATCCT
TGAGAGTTTTCGCCCCGAAGAACGTTTTCCAATGATGAGCACTTTTAAAGTTCTGCTATGTGGCGCGGTA
TTATCCCGTATTGACGCCGGGCAAGAGCAACTCGGTCGCCGCATACACTATTCTCAGAATGACTTGGTTG
AGTACTCACCAGTCACAGAAAAGCATCTTACGGATGGCATGACAGTAAGAGAATTATGCAGTGCTGCCAT
AACCATGAGTGATAACACTGCGGCCAACTTACTTCTGACAACGATCGGAGGACCGAAGGAGCTAACCGCT
TTTTTGCACAACATGGGGGATCATGTAACTCGCCTTGATCGTTGGGAACCGGAGCTGAATGAAGCCATAC
CAAACGACGAGCGTGACACCACGATGCCTGTAGCAATGGCAACAACGTTGCGCAAACTATTAACTGGCGA
ACTACTTACTCTAGCTTCCCGGCAACAATTAATAGACTGGATGGAGGCGGATAAAGTTGCAGGACCACTT
CTGCGCTCGGCCCTTCCGGCTGGCTGGTTTATTGCTGATAAATCTGGAGCCGGTGAGCGTGGGTCTCGCG
GTATCATTGCAGCACTGGGGCCAGATGGTAAGCCCTCCCGTATCGTAGTTATCTACACGACGGGGAGTCA
GGCAACTATGGATGAACGAAATAGACAGATCGCTGAGATAGGTGCCTCACTGATTAAGCATTGGTAACTG
TCAGACCAAGTTTACTCATATATACTTTAGATTGATTTAAAACTTCATTTTTAATTTAAAAGGATCTAGG
TGAAGATCCTTTTTGATAATCTCATGACCAAAATCCCTTAACGTGAGTTTTCGTTCCACTGAGCGTCAGA
CCCCGTAGAAAAGATCAAAGGATCTTCTTGAGATCCTTTTTTTCTGCGCGTAATCTGCTGCTTGCAAACA
AAAAAACCACCGCTACCAGCGGTGGTTTGTTTGCCGGATCAAGAGCTACCAACTCTTTTTCCGAAGGTAA
CTGGCTTCAGCAGAGCGCAGATACCAAATACTGTTCTTCTAGTGTAGCCGTAGTTAGGCCACCACTTCAA
GAACTCTGTAGCACCGCCTACATACCTCGCTCTGCTAATCCTGTTACCAGTGGCTGCTGCCAGTGGCGAT
AAGTCGTGTCTTACCGGGTTGGACTCAAGACGATAGTTACCGGATAAGGCGCAGCGGTCGGGCTGAACGG
GGGGTTCGTGCACACAGCCCAGCTTGGAGCGAACGACCTACACCGAACTGAGATACCTACAGCGTGAGCT
ATGAGAAAGCGCCACGCTTCCCGAAGGGAGAAAGGCGGACAGGTATCCGGTAAGCGGCAGGGTCGGAACA
GGAGAGCGCACGAGGGAGCTTCCAGGGGGAAACGCCTGGTATCTTTATAGTCCTGTCGGGTTTCGCCACC
TCTGACTTGAGCGTCGATTTTTGTGATGCTCGTCAGGGGGGCGGAGCCTATGGAAAAACGCCAGCAACGC
GGCCTTTTTACGGTTCCTGGCCTTTTGCTGGCCTTTTGCTCACATGTTCTTTCCTGCGTTATCCCCTGAT
TCTGTGGATAACCGTATTACCGCCTTTGAGTGAGCTGATACCGCTCGCCGCAGCCGAACGACCGAGCGCA
GCGAGTCAGTGAGCGAGGAAGCGGAAGAGCGCCCAATACGCAAACCGCCTCTCCCCGCGCGTTGGCCGAT
TCATTAATGCAGCTGGCACGACAGGTTTCCCGACTGGAAAGCGGGCAGTGAGCGCAACGCAATTAATGTG
AGTTAGCTCACTCATTAGGCACCCCAGGCTTTACACTTTATGCTTCCGGCTCGTATGTTGTGTGGAATTG
TGAGCGGATAACAATTTCACACAGGAAACAGCTATGACCATGATTACGCCAAGCGCGCAATTAACCCTCA
CTAAAGGGAACAAAAGCTGGAGCTGCAAGC
Features (pLannotate 1.2.2; 31 found; start..end, strand, type, name):
      5..231     +  promoter       RSV promoter: Rous sarcoma virus enhancer/promoter
    232..412     +  LTR            5' LTR (truncated): truncated 5' long terminal repeat (LTR) from HIV-1
    459..584     +  misc_feature   HIV-1 Ψ: packaging signal of human immunodeficiency virus type 1
    568..931     +  CDS            HIV-1 gag (fragment): gag protein from human immunodeficiency virus 1; gag
   1077..1310    +  misc_feature   RRE: The Rev response element (RRE) of HIV-1 allows for Rev-dependent mRNA export from the nucleus to the cytoplasm.
   1687..1713    +  CDS            Rev (fragment): human immunodeficiency virus 1 (HIV-1) Rev protein; rev; enhances nuclear export of unspliced and incompletely spliced viral mRNAs
   1720..1743    +  promoter       SV40 promoter (fragment): SV40 early promoter
   1744..1815    +  promoter       SV40 promoter (fragment): SV40 enhancer and early promoter
   1839..1974    +  rep_origin     SV40 ori: SV40 origin of replication
   2020..2616    +  CDS            PuroR (fragment): puromycin N-acetyltransferase; pac from Streptomyces; confers resistance to puromycin
   2665..2782    +  misc_feature   cPPT/CTS: central polypurine tract and central termination sequence of HIV-1
   2847..2913    +  CDS            small t antigen (fragment): SV40 (simian virus 40) small t antigen
   2920..4098    +  promoter       EF-1α promoter: strong constitutive promoter for human elongation factor EF-1α
   4115..4780    +  CDS            IRF8 (fragment): IRF8_HUMAN - Also known as ICSBP1 From Homo sapiens (Human).
   4796..4849    +  promoter       U6 promoter (fragment): RNA polymerase III promoter for human U6 snRNA
   4891..5479    +  misc_feature   WPRE: woodchuck hepatitis virus posttranscriptional regulatory element
   5530..5549    +  misc_feature   cPPT/CTS (fragment): central polypurine tract and central termination sequence of HIV-1
   5551..5784    +  LTR            3' LTR (ΔU3): self-inactivating 3' long terminal repeat (LTR) from HIV-1
   5862..5983    +  polyA_signal   SV40 poly(A) signal: SV40 polyadenylation signal
   6023..6158    +  rep_origin     SV40 ori: SV40 origin of replication
   6179..6197    -  promoter       T7 promoter: promoter for bacteriophage T7 RNA polymerase
   6205..6360    +  CDS            lacZα (fragment): LacZα fragment of β-galactosidase; lacZ fragment
   6365..6793    +  rep_origin     f1 ori (sequence partly withheld): f1 bacteriophage origin of replication; arrow indicates direction of (+) strand synthesis
   6846..6950    +  promoter       AmpR promoter: bla
   6951..7811    +  CDS            AmpR: β-lactamase; bla; confers resistance to ampicillin, carbenicillin, and related antibiotics
   7982..8570    +  rep_origin     ori: high-copy-number ColE1/pMB1/pBR322/pUC origin of replication
   8753..8845    +  CDS            lacI (fragment): lac repressor; lacI; The lac repressor binds to the lac operator to inhibit transcription in E. coli. This inhibition can be relieved by adding lactose or isopropyl-β-D-thiogalactopyranoside (IPTG).
   8858..8879    +  protein_bind   CAP binding site: CAP binding activates transcription in the presence of cAMP. E. coli catabolite activator protein
   8894..8924    +  promoter       lac promoter: promoter for the E. coli lac operon
   8932..8948    +  protein_bind   lac operator: The lac repressor binds to the lac operator to inhibit transcription in E. coli. This inhibition can be relieved by adding lactose or isopropyl-β-D-thiogalactopyranoside (IPTG). lac repressor encoded by lacI
   8993..9011    +  promoter       T3 promoter: promoter for bacteriophage T3 RNA polymerase
