[The description below was written by a language model from this plasmid's Addgene catalogue record and pLannotate feature annotations shown in this document.]
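Description:
TFORF2469 is a third-generation-style, self-inactivating lentiviral expression plasmid built on the pLX_TRC317 backbone, and it belongs to a barcoded library of human transcription factor open reading frames. It is propagated in E. coli through a high-copy ColE1/pUC-type origin with ampicillin selection (AmpR under its own bla promoter). It also retains an f1 origin and remnants of a lac/lacZα cloning region flanked by T3 and T7 promoters. The depositor notes that the plasmid may recombine, which is a common concern with LTR-containing vectors.

The viral genome is transcribed from an RSV promoter fused to a truncated HIV-1 5' LTR. This is followed by the Ψ packaging signal with a partial gag sequence, the RRE for Rev-dependent nuclear export, a cPPT/CTS element, WPRE to enhance transcript expression, and a ΔU3 3' LTR that inactivates LTR promoter activity after integration. An SV40 poly(A) signal lies downstream.

Two expression units sit within this genome. An SV40 early promoter/origin drives puromycin N-acetyltransferase for selection of transduced mammalian cells. A full EF-1α promoter drives the human IRF8 insert. That insert is recorded as 770 bp and annotated as a fragment of the IRF8 protein, consistent with the depositor's reference to particular transcript isoforms rather than the canonical full-length coding sequence. The ORF was made synthetically.

The 24-bp barcode described in the catalogue entry is not annotated in the feature table. It presumably lies in the short stretch between the ORF and WPRE, where a small U6 promoter fragment is detected, but the record does not state its position. The construct is intended for IRF8 overexpression, with the barcode identifying the transcription factor in pooled screens such as directed differentiation studies.
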