Addgene plasmid #142096: TFORF2469
Purpose: Lentiviral vector for overexpressing transcription factor ORFs with unique 24-bp barcodes. Barcodes facilitate identification of transcription factors in pooled screens.
Depositing lab: Feng Zhang. Depositing organization: Broad Institute. Publication: A transcription factor atlas of directed differentiation. Joung J, Ma S, Tay T, Geiger-Schuller KR, Kirchgatterer PC, Verdine VK, Guo B, Arias-Garcia MA, Allen WE, Singh A, Kuksenko O, Abudayyeh OO, Gootenberg JS, Fu Z, Macrae RK, Buenrostro JD, Regev A, Zhang F. Cell. 2023 Jan 5;186(1):209-229.e26. doi: 10.1016/j.cell.2022.11.026. PubMed 36608654.
Backbone
  Vector backbone: pLX_TRC317
  Backbone manufacturer: Broad Institute Genetic Perturbation Platform
  Backbone size w/o insert (bp): 8264
  Vector type: Mammalian Expression, Lentiviral
  Selectable markers: Puromycin
Growth in bacteria
  Bacterial resistance: Ampicillin, 100 μg/mL
  Growth temperature: 37°C
  Growth strain: NEB Stable
  Copy number: High Copy
Gene/Insert
  Gene/Insert name: IRF8
  Species: H. sapiens (human)
  Insert size (bp): 770
  Entrez Gene: IRF8 (a.k.a. H-ICSBP, ICSBP, ICSBP1, IMD32A, IMD32B, IRF-8)
  Promoter: EF1a
  Cloning method: Unknown
  Sequencing primers: 5′ GGGTGGAGACTGAAGTTAGGCCAG; 3′ CACATAGCGTAAAAGGAGCAACATAG
Terms and licenses: Academic/Nonprofit Terms; Industry Terms: Not Available to Industry
Depositor comments: XM_017023199,ENST00000562492 . The transcription factor ORF portion of this plasmid was synthesized by Genewiz. Please test multiple small colonies in case of plasmid recombination. To make this collection available in a timely manner, a portion of this collection was not fully sequenced by Addgene. If an Addgene verified full plasmid sequence is not available, please contact us prior to placing an order to request the full sequence.
How to cite: TFORF2469 was a gift from Feng Zhang (Addgene plasmid # 142096 ; http://n2t.net/addgene:142096 ; RRID:Addgene_142096)
