>Addgene plasmid #142096 | TFORF2469 | depositor partial sequence | sequence record 278425 | Insert
ACCGCCACCATGGTGATCAGCTTCTACTATGGGGGCAAGCTGGTGGGCCAGGCCACCACCACCTGCCCCG
AGGGCTGCCGCCTGTCCCTGAGCCAGCCTGGGCTGCCCGGCACCAAGCTGTATGGGCCCGAGGGCCTGGA
GCTGGTGCGCTTCCCGCCGGCCGACGCCATCCCCAGCGAGCGACAGAGGCAGGTGACGCGGAAGCTGTTC
GGGCACCTGGAGCGCGGGGTGCTGCTGCACAGCAGCCGGCAGGGCGTGTTCGTCAAGCGGCTGTGCCAGG
GCCGCGTGTTCTGCAGCGGCAACGCCGTGGTGTGCAAAGGCAGGCCCAACAAGCTGGAGCGTGATGAGGT
GGTCCAGGTCTTCGACACCAGCCAGTTCTTCCGAGAGCTGCAGCAGTTCTATAACAGCCAGGGCCGGCTT
CCTGACGGCAGGGTGGTGCTGTGCTTTGGGGAAGAGTTTCCGGATATGGCCCCCTTGCGCTCCAAACTCA
TTCTCGTGCAGATTGAGCAGCTGTATGTCCGGCAACTGGCAGAAGAGGCTGGGAAGAGCTGTGGAGCCGG
CTCTGTGATGCAGGCCCCCGAGGAGCCGCCGCCAGACCAGGTCTTCCGGATGTTTCCAGATATTTGTGCC
TCACACCAGAGATCATTTTTCAGAGAAAACCAACAGATCACCGTCTAGTAATGAACTAGTCCGTAACTTG
AAAGTATTTCGATTTCTTGGCTTTATATATCTTGTGGAAAGGACGAGGATAATCGATCGAATGACGGACC
