>Addgene plasmid #142096 | TFORF2469 | depositor partial sequence | sequence record 278426 | Barcode
GGATAATCGATCGAATGACGGACC
